Features (pLannotate 1.2.2; 37 found; start..end, strand, type, name):
      1..25      -  protein_bind   attB2: mutant version of attB; recombination site for the Gateway® BP reaction BP Clonase™
    182..644     +  misc_feature   IRES: internal ribosome entry site (IRES) of the encephalomyocarditis virus (EMCV)
    661..681     +  CDS            FLAG (fragment): FLAG® epitope tag, followed by an enterokinase cleavage site
    682..1467    +  CDS            Neurog2: NGN2_MOUSE - Also known as Ath4a, Atoh4, Ngn2. Experimental evidence at protein level: Swiss-Prot protein existence level 1. Transcriptional regulator. Involved in neuronal differentiation. Activates transcription by binding to the E box (5'- CANNTG-3'). From Mus musculus (Mouse).
   1474..1526    +  CDS            T2A (fragment): 2A peptide from Thosea asigna virus capsid protein Eukaryotic ribosomes fail to insert a peptide bond between the Gly and Pro residues, yielding separate polypeptides.
   1534..2133    +  CDS            PuroR: puromycin N-acetyltransferase; pac from Streptomyces alboniger; confers resistance to puromycin
   2134..2722    +  misc_feature   WPRE: woodchuck hepatitis virus posttranscriptional regulatory element
   2737..3213    +  polyA_signal   hGH poly(A) signal: human growth hormone polyadenylation signal
   3790..3918    -  CDS            OR51A4 (fragment): O51A4_HUMAN - Experimental evidence at transcript level: Swiss-Prot protein existence level 2. Odorant receptor. From Homo sapiens (Human).
   3944..4102    -  CDS            OR51A7 (fragment): O51A7_HUMAN - Experimental evidence at transcript level: Swiss-Prot protein existence level 2. Odorant receptor. From Homo sapiens (Human).
   4479..4524    +  polyA_signal   hGH poly(A) signal (fragment): human growth hormone polyadenylation signal
   4751..4796    +  polyA_signal   hGH poly(A) signal (fragment): human growth hormone polyadenylation signal
   5159..5207    -  polyA_signal   HSV TK poly(A) signal: herpes simplex virus thymidine kinase polyadenylation signal (Cole and Stacy, 1985)
   5252..6379    -  CDS            TK: KITH_HHV1S - Experimental evidence at protein level: Swiss-Prot protein existence level 1. Catalyzes the transfer of the gamma-phospho group of ATP to thymidine to generate dTMP in the salvage pathway of pyrimidine synthesis. The dTMP serves as a substrate for DNA polymerase during viral DNA replication. Allows the virus to be reactivated and to grow in non-proliferative cells lacking a high concentration of phosphorylated nucleic acid precursors. From Human herpesvirus 1 (strain SC16) (HHV-1) (Human herpes simplex virus 1). Used in molecular biology as a selectable marker to identify transfec
   6386..6896    -  promoter       hPGK promoter: human phosphoglycerate kinase 1 promoter
   7590..7608    -  promoter       T3 promoter: promoter for bacteriophage T3 RNA polymerase
   7651..7673    -  protein_bind   lac operator (fragment): The lac repressor binds to the lac operator to inhibit transcription in E. coli. This inhibition can be relieved by adding lactose or isopropyl-β-D-thiogalactopyranoside (IPTG). lac repressor encoded by lacI
   7677..7707    -  promoter       lac promoter: promoter for the E. coli lac operon
   7722..7743    -  protein_bind   CAP binding site: CAP binding activates transcription in the presence of cAMP. E. coli catabolite activator protein
   7756..7848    -  CDS            lacI (fragment): lac repressor; lacI; The lac repressor binds to the lac operator to inhibit transcription in E. coli. This inhibition can be relieved by adding lactose or isopropyl-β-D-thiogalactopyranoside (IPTG).
   8031..8619    -  rep_origin     ori: high-copy-number ColE1/pMB1/pBR322/pUC origin of replication
   8790..9650    -  CDS            AmpR: β-lactamase; bla; confers resistance to ampicillin, carbenicillin, and related antibiotics
   9651..9755    -  promoter       AmpR promoter: bla
   9814..9866    -  misc_feature   bom (fragment): basis of mobility region from pBR322
  10617..10841   -  polyA_signal   bGH poly(A) signal: bovine growth hormone polyadenylation signal
  10870..11439   -  CDS            Rta AD: transcriptional activation domain from the human herpesvirus 4 (Epstein-Barr virus) replication and transcription activator Rta/BRLF1 (Hardwick et al., 1992; Chavez et al., 2015)
  11458..12237   -  CDS            RELA (fragment): TF65_HUMAN - Also known as NFKB3. Experimental evidence at protein level: Swiss-Prot protein existence level 1. NF-kappa-B is a pleiotropic transcription factor present in almost all cell types and is the endpoint of a series of signal transduction events that are initiated by a vast array of stimuli related to many biological processes such as inflammation, immunity, differentiation, cell growth, tumorigenesis and apoptosis. NF-kappa-B is a homo- or heterodimeric complex formed by the Rel-like domain- containing proteins RELA/p65, RELB, NFKB1/p105, NFKB1/p50, REL and NFKB2/p52. The heterodime
  12463..13086   -  CDS            rtTA3 (fragment): reverse tetracycline transactivator 3 activates expression from Tet-responsive promoters in the presence of doxycycline
  13159..13554   -  CDS            BSD: blasticidin S deaminase; Aspergillus terreus BSD; confers resistance to blasticidin
  13564..14074   -  promoter       hPGK promoter: human phosphoglycerate kinase 1 promoter
  14781..14840   +  promoter       TRE3GV promoter (fragment): 3rd-generation Tet-responsive promoter that can be activated by binding of Tet-On® 3G, optimized for retroviral and lentiviral vectors
  14896..14916   +  promoter       tight TRE promoter (fragment): Tet-responsive promoter PTight, consisting of seven tet operator sequences followed by the minimal CMV promoter
  14935..14960   +  promoter       TRE3GV promoter (fragment): 3rd-generation Tet-responsive promoter that can be activated by binding of Tet-On® 3G, optimized for retroviral and lentiviral vectors
  14979..15007   +  promoter       TRE3GV promoter (fragment): 3rd-generation Tet-responsive promoter that can be activated by binding of Tet-On® 3G, optimized for retroviral and lentiviral vectors
  15024..15043   +  promoter       PLtetO-1 promoter (fragment): modified phage lambda PL promoter with tet operator sites (Lutz and Bujard, 1997)
  15164..15188   +  protein_bind   attB1: mutant version of attB; recombination site for the Gateway® BP reaction BP Clonase™
  15242..15952   +  CDS            Superfolder GFP: Superfolder GFP is a basic (constitutively fluorescent) green fluorescent protein published in 2005, derived from Aequorea victoria. It is reported to be a very rapidly-maturing weak dimer.
>Addgene plasmid | piggyBac-rtTA (4th_Gen)-sfGFP-IRES-NGN2-puro (VK_1122) Sequencing Result | analyzer sequence | sequence record 417157
ACCCAGCTTTCTTGTACAAAGTGGTTGATCTGCTGGAAGATGGCGATTAGAGAGGTACGAAGATGGCGAT
TAGAGATCCCTCCCCCCCCCCTAACGTTACTGGCCGAAGCCGCTTGGAATAAGGCCGGTGTGCGTTTGTC
TATATGTTATTTTCCACCATATTGCCGTCTTTTGGCAATGTGAGGGCCCGGAAACCTGGCCCTGTCTTCT
TGACGAGCATTCCTAGGGGTCTTTCCCCTCTCGCCAAAGGAATGCAAGGTCTGTTGAATGTCGTGAAGGA
AGCAGTTCCTCTGGAAGCTTCTTGAAGACAAACAACGTCTGTAGCGACCCTTTGCAGGCAGCGGAACCCC
CCACCTGGCGACAGGTGCCTCTGCGGCCAAAAGCCACGTGTATAAGATACACCTGCAAAGGCGGCACAAC
CCCAGTGCCACGTTGTGAGTTGGATAGTTGTGGAAAGAGTCAAATGGCTCTCCTCAAGCGTATTCAACAA
GGGGCTGAAGGATGCCCAGAAGGTACCCCATTGTATGGGATCTGATCTGGGGCCTCGGTGCACATGCTTT
ACATGTGTTTAGTCGAGGTTAAAAAAACGTCTAGGCCCCCCGAACCACGGGGACGTGGTTTTCCTTTGAA
AAACACGATGATAATATGGCCACAATGGACTACAAGGACGACGATGACAAGTTCGTCAAATCTGAGACTC
TGGAGTTGAAGGAGGAAGAGGAGGTACTGATGCTGCTGGGCTCGGCTTCCCCGGCCTCGGCGACCCTGAC
CCCGATGTCCTCCAGCGCGGACGAGGAGGAGGACGAGGAGCTGCGCCGGCCGGGCTCCGCGCGTGGGCAG
CGTGGAGCGGAAGCCGGGCAGGGGGTGCAGGGCAGTCCGGCGTCGGGTGCCGGGGGTTGCCGGCCAGGGC
GGCTGCTGGGCCTGATGCACGAGTGCAAGCGTCGCCCGTCGCGCTCACGGGCCGTCTCCCGAGGTGCCAA
GACGGCGGAGACGGTGCAGCGCATCAAGAAGACCCGCAGGCTCAAGGCCAACAACCGCGAGCGCAACCGC
ATGCACAACCTAAACGCCGCGCTGGACGCGCTGCGCGAGGTGCTGCCCACCTTCCCCGAGGATGCCAAGC
TCACGAAGATCGAGACGCTGCGCTTCGCCCACAATTACATCTGGGCGCTCACCGAGACTCTGCGCCTGGC
GGACCACTGCGCCGGCGCCGGTGGCCTCCAGGGGGCGCTCTTCACGGAGGCGGTGCTCCTGAGCCCGGGA
GCTGCGCTCGGCGCCAGCGGGGACAGCCCTTCTCCACCTTCCTCCTGGAGCTGCACCAACAGCCCGGCGT
CATCCTCCAACTCCACGTCCCCATACAGCTGCACTTTATCGCCCGCTAGCCCCGGGTCAGACGTGGACTA
CTGGCAGCCCCCACCTCCGGAGAAGCATCGTTATGCGCCTCACCTGCCCCTCGCCAGGGACTGTATCTCT
AGAGAGGGCAGGGGAAGTCTTCTAACATGCGGGGACGTGGAGGAAAATCCCGGCCCACTCGAGATGACCG
AGTACAAGCCCACGGTGCGCCTCGCCACCCGCGACGACGTCCCCAGGGCCGTACGCACCCTCGCCGCCGC
GTTCGCCGACTACCCCGCCACGCGCCACACCGTCGATCCGGACCGCCACATCGAGCGGGTCACCGAGCTG
CAAGAACTCTTCCTCACGCGCGTCGGGCTCGACATCGGCAAGGTGTGGGTCGCGGACGACGGCGCCGCGG
TGGCGGTCTGGACCACGCCGGAGAGCGTCGAAGCGGGGGCGGTGTTCGCCGAGATCGGCCCGCGCATGGC
CGAGTTGAGCGGTTCCCGGCTGGCCGCGCAGCAACAGATGGAAGGCCTCCTGGCGCCGCACCGGCCCAAG
GAGCCCGCGTGGTTCCTGGCCACCGTCGGCGTCTCGCCCGACCACCAGGGCAAGGGTCTGGGCAGCGCCG
TCGTGCTCCCCGGAGTGGAGGCGGCCGAGCGCGCCGGGGTGCCCGCCTTCCTGGAGACCTCCGCGCCCCG
CAACCTCCCCTTCTACGAGCGGCTCGGCTTCACCGTCACCGCCGACGTCGAGGTGCCCGAAGGACCGCGC
ACCTGGTGCATGACCCGCAAGCCCGGTGCCTGAAATCAACCTCTGGATTACAAAATTTGTGAAAGATTGA
CTGGTATTCTTAACTATGTTGCTCCTTTTACGCTATGTGGATACGCTGCTTTAATGCCTTTGTATCATGC
TATTGCTTCCCGTATGGCTTTCATTTTCTCCTCCTTGTATAAATCCTGGTTGCTGTCTCTTTATGAGGAG
TTGTGGCCCGTTGTCAGGCAACGTGGCGTGGTGTGCACTGTGTTTGCTGACGCAACCCCCACTGGTTGGG
GCATTGCCACCACCTGTCAGCTCCTTTCCGGGACTTTCGCTTTCCCCCTCCCTATTGCCACGGCGGAACT
CATCGCCGCCTGCCTTGCCCGCTGCTGGACAGGGGCTCGGCTGTTGGGCACTGACAATTCCGTGGTGTTG
TCGGGGAAATCATCGTCCTTTCCTTGGCTGCTCGCCTGTGTTGCCACCTGGATTCTGCGCGGGACGTCCT
TCTGCTACGTCCCTTCGGCCCTCAATCCAGCGGACCTTCCTTCCCGCGGCCTGCTGCCGGCTCTGCGGCC
TCTTCCGCGTCTTCGCCTTCGCCCTCAGACGAGTCGGATCTCCCTTTGGGCCGCCTCCCCGCCTCGAGAG
ATCTACGGGTGGCATCCCTGTGACCCCTCCCCAGTGCCTCTCCTGGCCCTGGAAGTTGCCACTCCAGTGC
CCACCAGCCTTGTCCTAATAAAATTAAGTTGCATCATTTTGTCTGACTAGGTGTCCTTCTATAATATTAT
GGGGTGGAGGGGGGTGGTATGGAGCAAGGGGCAAGTTGGGAAGACAACCTGTAGGGCCTGCGGGGTCTAT
TGGGAACCAAGCTGGAGTGCAGTGGCACAATCTTGGCTCACTGCAATCTCCGCCTCCTGGGTTCAAGCGA
TTCTCCTGCCTCAGCCTCCCGAGTTGTTGGGATTCCAGGCATGCATGACCAGGCTCAGCTAATTTTTGTT
TTTTTGGTAGAGACGGGGTTTCACCATATTGGCCAGGCTGGTCTCCAACTCCTAATCTCAGGTGATCTAC
CCACCTTGGCCTCCCAAATTGCTGGGATTACAGGCGTGAACCACTGCTCCCTTCCCTGTCCTTGTACCTT
AATTAAGTTAACATGCATAGTACTGAGCTCACGGGGACAGCCCCCCCCCCAAAGCCCCCAGGGATGTAAT
TACGTCCCTCCCCCGCTAGGGGGCAGCAGCGAGCCGCCCGGGGCTCCGCTCCGGTCCGGCGCTCCCCCCG
CATCCCCGAGCCGGCAGCGTGCGGGGACAGCCCGGGCACGGGGAAGGTGGCACGGGATCGCTTTCCTCTG
AACGCTTCTCGCTGCTCTTTGAGCCTGCAGACACCTGGGGGGATACGGGGAAAAAGCTTTAGGCTGAAAG
AGAGATTTAGAATGACAGAATCATAGAACGGCCTGGGTTGCAAAGGAGCACAGTGCTCATCCAGATCCAA
CCCCCTGCTATGTGCAGGGTCATCAACCAGCAGCCCAGGCTGCCCAGAGCCACATCCAGCCTGGCCTTGA
ATGCCTGCAGGGATGGGGCATCCACAGCCTCCTTGGGCAACCTGTTCAGTGCGTCACCACCCTCTGGGGG
AAAAACTGCCTCCTCATATCCAACCCAAACCTCCCCTGTCTCAGTGTAAAGCCATTCCCCCTTGTCCTAT
CAAGGGGGAGTTTGCTGTGACATTGTTGGTCTGGGGTGACACATGTTTGCCAATTCAGTGCATCACGGAG
AGGCAGATCTTGGGGATAAGGAAGTGCAGGACAGCATGGACGTGGGACATGCAGGTGTTGAGGGCTCTGG
GACACTCTCCAAGTCACAGCGTTCAGAACAGCCTTAAGGATAAGAAGATAGGATAGAAGGACAAAGAGCA
AGTTAAAACCCAGCATGGAGAGGAGCACAAAAAGGCCACAGACACTGCTGGTCCCTGTGTCTGAGCCTGC
ATGTTTGATGGTGTCTGGATGCAAGCAGAAGGGGTGGAAGAGCTTGCCTGGAGAGATACAGCTGGGTCAG
TAGGACTGGGACAGGCAGCTGGAGAATTGCCATGTAGATGTTCATACAATCGTCAAATCATGAAGGCTGG
AAAAGCCCTCCAAGATCCCCAAGACCAACCCCAACCCACCCACCGTGCCCACTGGCCATGTCCCTCAGTG
CCACATCCCCACAGTTCTTCATCACCTCCAGGGACGGTGACCCCCCCACCTCCGTGGGCAGCTGTGCCAC
TGCAGCACCGCTCTTTGGAGAAGGTAAATCTTGCTAAATCCAGCCCGACCCTCCCCTGGCACAACGTAAG
GCCATTATCTCTCATCCAACTCCAGGACGGAGTCAGTGAGAATATTGTTTAAACATTATAGGCGCGCCAT
TGCTGGGATTACAGGCGTGAACCACTGCTCCCTTCCCTGTCCTTTTAMMAKKTYYSTCAGTGCCACATCC
CCACAGTTCTTCATCACCTCCAGGGACGGTGACCCCCCCACCTCCGTGGGCAGCTGTGCCACTGCAGCAC
CGCTCTTTGGAGAAGGTAAATCTTGCTAAATCCAGCCCGACCCTCCCCTGGCACAACGTAAGGCCATTAT
CTCTCATCCAACTCCAGGACGGAGTCAGTGAGAATATTGTTTAAACATTATAGGCGCGCCATTGCTGGGA
TTACAGGCGTGAACCACTGCTCCCTTCCCTGTCCTTTTAAAAGTTTTGTTACTTTATAGAAGAAATTTTG
AGTTTTTGTTTTTTTTTAATAAATAAATAAACATAAATAAATTGTTTGTTGAATTTATTATTAGTATGTA
AGTGTAAATATAATAAAACTTAATATCTATTCAAATTAATAAATAAACCTCGATATACAGACCGATAAAA
CACATGCGTCAATTTTACGCATGATTATCTTTAACGTACGTCACAATATGATTATCTTTCTAGGGTTAAT
CTAGTATACGCGTATGCGGCCGCTGGGGAAAAGGAAGAAACGCGGGCGTATTGGCCCCAATGGGGTCTCG
GTGGGGTATCGACAGAGTGCCAGCCCTGGGACCGAACCCCGCGTTTATGAACAAACGACCCAACACCCGT
GCGTTTTATTCTGTCTTTTTATTGCCGTCATAGCGCGGGTTCCTTCCGGTATTGTCTCCTTCCGTGTTTC
AGTTAGCCTCCCCCATCTCCCGGGCAAACGTGCGCGCCAGGTCGCAGATCGTCGGTATGGAGCCTGGGGT
GGTGACGTGGGTCTGGATCATCCCGGAGGTAAGTTGCAGCAGGGCGTCCCGGCAGCCGGCGGGCGATTGG
TCGTAATCCAGGATAAAGACGTGCATGGGACGGAGGCGTTTGGCCAAGACGTCCAAGGCCCAGGCAAACA
CGTTGTACAGGTCGCCGTTGGGGGCCAGCAACTCGGGGGCCCGAAACAGGGTAAATAACGTGTCCCCGAT
ATGGGGTCGTGGGCCCGCGTTGCTCTGGGGCTCGGCACCCTGGGGCGGCACGGCCGTCCCCGAAAGCTGT
CCCCAATCCTCCCGCCACGACCCGCCGCCCTGCAGATACCGCACCGTATTGGCAAGCAGCCCGTAAACGC
GGCGAATCGCGGCCAGCATAGCCAGGTCAAGCCGCTCGCCGGGGCGCTGGCGTTTGGCCAGGCGGTCGAT
GTGTCTGTCCTCCGGAAGGGCCCCCAACACGATGTTTGTGCCGGGCAAGGTCGGCGGGATGAGGGCCACG
AACGCCAGCACGGCCTGGGGGGTCATGCTGCCCATAAGGTATCGCGCGGCCGGGTAGCACAGGAGGGCGG
CGATGGGATGGCGGTCGAAGATGAGGGTGAGGGCCGGGGGCGGGGCATGTGAGCTCCCAGCCTCCCCCCC
GATATGAGGAGCCAGAACGGCGTCGGTCACGGCATAAGGCATGCCCATTGTTATCTGGGCGCTTGTCATT
ACCACCGCCGCGTCCCCGGCCGATATCTCACCCTGGTCAAGGCGGTGTTGTGTGGTGTAGATGTTCGCGA
TTGTCTCGGAAGCCCCCAGCACCCGCCAGTAAGTCATCGGCTCGGGTACGTAGACGATATCGTCGCGCGA
ACCCAGGGCCACCAGCAGTTGCGTGGTGGTGGTTTTCCCCATCCCGTGGGGACCGTCTATATAAACCCGC
AGTAGCGTGGGCATTTTCTGCTCCGGGCGGACTTCCGTGGCTTCTTGCTGCCGGCGAGGGCGCAACGCCG
TACGTCGGTTGCTATGGCCGCGAGAACGCGCAGCCTGGTCGAACGCAGACGCGTGCTGATGGCCGGGGTA
CGAAGCCATGGCGGTCTGGGGAGAGAGGTCGGTGATTCGGTCAACGAGGGAGCCGACTGCCGACGTGCGC
TCCGGAGGCTTGCAGAATGCGGAACACCGCGCGGGCAGGAACAGGGCCCACACTACCGCCCCACACCCCG
CCTCCCGCACCGCCCCTTCCCGGCCGCTGCTCTCGGCGCGCCCTGCTGAGCAGCCGCTATTGGCCACAGC
CCATCGCGGTCGGCGCGCTGCCATTGCTCCCTGGCGCTGTCCGTCTGCGAGGGTACTAGTGAGACGTGCG
GCTTCCGTTTGTCACGTCCGGCACGCCGCGAACCGCAAGGAACCTTCCCGACTTAGGGGCGGAGCAGGAA
GCGTCGCCGGGGGGCCCACAAGGGTAGCGGCGAAGATCCGGGTGACGCTGCGAACGGACGTGAAGAATGT
GCGAGACCCAGGGTCGGCGCCGCTGCGTTTCCCGGAACCACGCCCAGAGCAGCCGCGTCCCTGCGCAAAC
CCAGGGCTGCCTTGGAAAAGGCGCAACCCCAACCCCCCTCCGCGCCTACAGCTCAAGCCACATCCGAAGG
GGGAGGGAGCCGGGAGCTGCGCGCGGGGCCGCCGGGGGGAGGGGTGGCACCGCCCACGCCGGGCGGCCAC
GAAGGGCGGGGCAGCGGGCGCGCGCCCGGCGGGGGGAGGGGCCGCGCGCCGCGCCCGCTGGGAATTGGGG
CCCTAGGGGGAGGGCGGAGGCGCCGACGACCGCGGCACTTACCGTTCGCGGCGTGGCGCCCGGTGGTCCC
CAAGGGGAGGGAAGGGGGAGGCGGGGCGAGGACAGTGACCGGAGTCTCCTCAGCGGTGGCTTTTCTGCTT
GGCAGCCTCAGCGGCTGGCGCCAAAACCGGACTCCGCCCACTTCCTCGCCCCTGCGGTGCGAGGGTGTGG
AATCCTCCAGACGCTGGGGGAGGGGGAGTTGGGAGCTTAAAAACTAGTACCCCTTTGGGACCACTTTCAG
CAGCGAACTCTCCTGTACACCAGGGGTCAGTTCCACAGACGCGGGCCAGGGGTGGGTCATTGCGGCGTGA
ACAATAATTTGACTAGAAGTTGATTCGGGTGTTTCCGGAAGGGGCCGAGTCAATCCGCCGAGTTGGGGCA
CGGAAAACAAAAAGGGAAGGCTACTAAGATTTTTCTGGCGGGGGTTATCATTGGCGTAACTGCAGGGACC
ACCTCCCTTAATTAATCCAGCTTTTGTTCCCTTTAGTGAGGGTTAATTGCGCGCTTGGCGTAATCATGGT
CATAGCTGTTTCCTGTGTGAAATTGTTATCCGCTCACAATTCCACACAACATACGAGCCGGAAGCATAAA
GTGTAAAGCCTGGGGTGCCTAATGAGTGAGCTAACTCACATTAATTGCGTTGCGCTCACTGCCCGCTTTC
CAGTCGGGAAACCTGTCGTGCCAGCTGCATTAATGAATCGGCCAACGCGCGGGGAGAGGCGGTTTGCGTA
TTGGGCGCTCTTCCGCTTCCTCGCTCACTGACTCGCTGCGCTCGGTCGTTCGGCTGCGGCGAGCGGTATC
AGCTCACTCAAAGGCGGTAATACGGTTATCCACAGAATCAGGGGATAACGCAGGAAAGAACATGTGAGCA
AAAGGCCAGCAAAAGGCCAGGAACCGTAAAAAGGCCGCGTTGCTGGCGTTTTTCCATAGGCTCCGCCCCC
CTGACGAGCATCACAAAAATCGACGCTCAAGTCAGAGGTGGCGAAACCCGACAGGACTATAAAGATACCA
GGCGTTTCCCCCTGGAAGCTCCCTCGTGCGCTCTCCTGTTCCGACCCTGCCGCTTACCGGATACCTGTCC
GCCTTTCTCCCTTCGGGAAGCGTGGCGCTTTCTCATAGCTCACGCTGTAGGTATCTCAGTTCGGTGTAGG
TCGTTCGCTCCAAGCTGGGCTGTGTGCACGAACCCCCCGTTCAGCCCGACCGCTGCGCCTTATCCGGTAA
CTATCGTCTTGAGTCCAACCCGGTAAGACACGACTTATCGCCACTGGCAGCAGCCACTGGTAACAGGATT
AGCAGAGCGAGGTATGTAGGCGGTGCTACAGAGTTCTTGAAGTGGTGGCCTAACTACGGCTACACTAGAA
GAACAGTATTTGGTATCTGCGCTCTGCTGAAGCCAGTTACCTTCGGAAAAAGAGTTGGTAGCTCTTGATC
CGGCAAACAAACCACCGCTGGTAGCGGTGGTTTTTTTGTTTGCAAGCAGCAGATTACGCGCAGAAAAAAA
GGATCTCAAGAAGATCCTTTGATCTTTTCTACGGGGTCTGACGCTCAGTGGAACGAAAACTCACGTTAAG
GGATTTTGGTCATGAGATTATCAAAAAGGATCTTCACCTAGATCCTTTTAAATTAAAAATGAAGTTTTAA
ATCAATCTAAAGTATATATGAGTAAACTTGGTCTGACAGTTACCAATGCTTAATCAGTGAGGCACCTATC
TCAGCGATCTGTCTATTTCGTTCATCCATAGTTGCCTGACTCCCCGTCGTGTAGATAACTACGATACGGG
AGGGCTTACCATCTGGCCCCAGTGCTGCAATGATACCGCGAGACCCACGCTCACCGGCTCCAGATTTATC
AGCAATAAACCAGCCAGCCGGAAGGGCCGAGCGCAGAAGTGGTCCTGCAACTTTATCCGCCTCCATCCAG
TCTATTAATTGTTGCCGGGAAGCTAGAGTAAGTAGTTCGCCAGTTAATAGTTTGCGCAACGTTGTTGCCA
TTGCTACAGGCATCGTGGTGTCACGCTCGTCGTTTGGTATGGCTTCATTCAGCTCCGGTTCCCAACGATC
AAGGCGAGTTACATGATCCCCCATGTTGTGCAAAAAAGCGGTTAGCTCCTTCGGTCCTCCGATCGTTGTC
AGAAGTAAGTTGGCCGCAGTGTTATCACTCATGGTTATGGCAGCACTGCATAATTCTCTTACTGTCATGC
CATCCGTAAGATGCTTTTCTGTGACTGGTGAGTACTCAACCAAGTCATTCTGAGAATAGTGTATGCGGCG
ACCGAGTTGCTCTTGCCCGGCGTCAATACGGGATAATACCGCGCCACATAGCAGAACTTTAAAAGTGCTC
ATCATTGGAAAACGTTCTTCGGGGCGAAAACTCTCAAGGATCTTACCGCTGTTGAGATCCAGTTCGATGT
AACCCACTCGTGCACCCAACTGATCTTCAGCATCTTTTACTTTCACCAGCGTTTCTGGGTGAGCAAAAAC
AGGAAGGCAAAATGCCGCAAAAAAGGGAATAAGGGCGACACGGAAATGTTGAATACTCATACTCTTCCTT
TTTCAATATTATTGAAGCATTTATCAGGGTTATTGTCTCATGAGCGGATACATATTTGAATGTATTTAGA
AAAATAAACAAATAGGGGTTCCGCGCACATTTCCCCGAAAAGTGCCACCTGACGTCGACGGATCGGGAGA
TCTCCCGATCCCCTATGGTGCACTCTCAGTACAATCTGCTCTGATGCCGCATAGTTAAGCCAGTATCTGC
TCCCTGCTTGTGTGTTGGAGGTCGCTGAGTAGTGCGCGAGCAAAATTTAAGCTACAACAAGGCAAGGCTT
GACCGACAATTGCATGAAGAATCTGCTTAGGGTTAGGCGTTTTGCGCTGCTTCGGGGAGATGGGGGAGGC
TAACTGAGCTCTAGATTAACCCTAGAAAGATAGTCTGCGTAAAATTGACGCATGCATTCTTGAAATATTG
CTCTCTCTTTCTAAATAGCGCGAATCCGTCGCTGTGCATTTAGGACATCTCAGTCGCCGCTTGGAGCTCC
CGTGAGGCGTGCTTGTCAATGCGGTAAGTGTCACTGATTTTGAACTATAACGACCGCGTGAGTCAAAATG
ACGCATGATTATCTTTTACGTGACTTTTAAGATTTAACTCATACGATAATTATATTGTTATTTCATGTTC
TACTTACGTGATAACTTATTATATATATATTTTCTTGTTATAGATATCACAAATGCTTGTCCTTCCTTCC
TGTAACACAGCCATTAAACCAGGAGCATCGCCCTTCCCCGGCCCTCAGGTAAGAGGACCAAATACCGTAG
CCGTTTCCAATTTCAGTCCTTTAGCGCCACCTGGTGCTAACTACTCTATCACGCTTTTATCCAATAACTA
CCTTTGTAAATTTCCTTTCAAAAGTTCTGGCCGGGCGCGGTGGCTCACGCTTGTAATCCCAGCACTTTGT
GAGGGGTCAGGAGTTCGAGACGATCAACTAGAATGAATGTCGAGACCCATAGAGCCCACCGCATCCCCAG
CATGCCTGCTATTGTCTTCCCAATCCTCCCCCTTGCTGTCCTGCCCCACCCCACCCCCCAGAATAGAATG
ACACCTACTCAGACAATGCGATGCAATTTCCTCATTTTATTAGGAAAGGACAGTGGGAGTGGCACCTTCC
AGGGTCAAGGAAGGCACGGGGGAGGGGCAAACAACAGATGGCTGGCAACTAGAAGGCACAGTCGAGGCTG
ATCAGCGGGTTTAAACTCAAAACAGAGATGTGTCGAAGATGGACAGTCCTGTGCTGATATGCATGGCATG
CAAGAGGCACTCGTCGTTCAGGAAGGTATCCAGAATCTCGTTCAATTCCGGGGTCAGGGGTGAGTCCAGG
TTCAGATCCTCGGTCATGGACTCAAGTGTGGTTGTCAGCTCATCCAGATGGCCCCTTGGGGGCGGATGGG
AAAGGTCCATTTGGCCACAGATTGCAGCCTCTTCCTTCTGGGGAATCACAGTATCGGCCATCTCCCGAAG
GGCTTTGACAGCCTGGCTCGTCTCTTCATCGGGATCCTCCAACAGGTGACTGGCCTCGGGAGTCACTGCG
GGCGCTGGATCCAGTGGCTGAGGGACTGGTGCCGGGGTCAGTGACCCGACTGGCTCATGTACTGGACCGG
TTGGTGTTGGTGCGAGGCTGGCGGGGAGTGGGCGGTTGGCCCATGGACTTCCTGGAGGATGAAATGGCCG
GATTCGTTTTGGCTGGCACACCTCGCGGCCCTCAAACACGTCACTAATAGCGGAGCCGGCCTCAGGCTTC
GGCAAAAACATCCCTTCCCTGGAATCCCGGCTGCCGCTGCCAGAGCCCAGCAAGGCTGAGAAATCCATAT
CGGCGATAGAGCTGAAGTCCTCGTCGCCAGACAGCAGTCCATTAGGCAGGCCTGGTGCTCCCAGAGGGGC
AGGAGCTGGATCAGGAGGCCTCTGAGCGCCTGTCACGAGCCGGGTGATGGCCTCGGGGTATTCCATCAGC
ATGGGCTCGGTGGTGTGAGGGGCCACAGGGATGCCCTGGTTCAGCAGCTGCTGGAACTCGCTGTTGTCCA
CGCTGGCCAGGTCGGTGAACACGGCAGGATCGGTGCTGTTTCCCAGCAGGGCTCCCAGATCCTCGTCGTC
GAACTGCAGCTGCAGCAGAGCTTCAGACAGTGTGCCCTCGCCGGCCTGTGTAGGTTTAGGGGCTGGTGGA
GCCACAGCCTGTGGAGGTCCAGGAGCCAGCACAGGCACGGGTGCTGGTGCCTGAGCCAGTGCAGACACCA
TGGCTGGAGCTGGTGCAGGAGCAGGAGCCTGAGGCAGCACCTGAGGAGGGGCTGGAGCCAGAGCAGAGGC
CTGAGAGATCTGGCCGCTGGGGAACACCATGGTAGGGAACTCGTCGTAGTTGATGGTGCTCAGGCTGCTG
GTGAAGGGGTAAGGCTGGGGGGCAGGTTTTGGCACGCTGGCGCTGGATCTGCTGGGCACGGCGATTCTTC
TAGGTGGAGGTCTAGGGTCGGTGGGGCCGCTGAAGGGGGACTTCTTCATGATGCTCTTGAATGTCTCGTA
GGTCCGCTTCCGCTTTTCCTCGATCCGGTGCCGGTCGTCGGTGTCGGGCAGGTACTGGCTACCAACTTTG
CGTTTCTTTTTCGGAGATCCGGAACTTCTAGAGTTAATCAGCATGTCCAGGTCGAAATCATCAAGGGCGT
CACTGCCGAGCATGTCGAGGTCAAAGTCATCAAGGGCATCCGAACCAAGCATGTCAAGGTCAAAATCATC
GAGGGCGTCACTTCCCAGCATATCCAGATCAAAATCGTCCAATGCGTCAGCCCGTCCGGAACCGCTGGCC
TCCGGCCCGCCGCTTTCGCACTTTAGCTGTTTCTCCAGGCCACATATGATTAGTTCCAGGCCGAAAAGGA
AGGCAGGTTCGGCTCCCTGCCGGTCGAACAGCTCAATTGCTTGTTTCAGAAGTGGGGGCATAGAATCGGT
GGTAGGTGTCTCTCTTTCCTCTTTTGCTACTTGATGCTCCTGTTCCTCCAATACGCAGCCCAGTGTAAAG
TGGCCCACGGCGGACAGAGCGTACAGTGCGTTCTCCAGGGAGAAGCCTTGCTGACACAGGAACGCGAGCT
GATTTTCCAGGGTTTCGTACTGTTTCTCTGTTGGGCGGGTGCCGAGATGCACTTTAGCCCCGTCGCGATG
TGAGAGGAGAGCACAGCGGTATGACTTGGCGTTGTTCCGCAGAAAGTCTTGCCATGACTCGCCTTCCAGG
GGGCAGGAGTGGGTATGATGCCTGTCCAGCATCTCGATTGGCAGGGCATCGAGCAGGGCCCGCTTGTTCT
TCACGTGCCAGTACAGGGTAGGCTGCTCAACTCCCAGCTTTTGAGCGAGTTTCCTTGTCGTCAGGCCTTC
GATACCGACTCCATTGAGTAATTCCAGAGCAGAGTTTATGACTTTGCTCTTGTCCAGTCTAGACATAGAA
CCACCTGGACCAGGGTTTTCTTCAACATCACCACAAGTGAGGAGAGAACCTCTACCTTCGCCGGATCCGC
CCTCCCACACATAACCAGAGGGCAGCAATTCACGAATCCCAACTGCCGTCGGCTGTCCATCACTGTCCTT
CACTATGGCTTTGATCCCAGGATGCAGATCGAGAAGCACCTGTCGGCACCGTCCGCAGGGGCTCAAGATG
CCCCTGTTCTCATTTCCGATCGCGACGATACAAGTCAGGTTGCCAGCTGCCGCAGCAGCAGCAGTGCCCA
GCACCACGAGTTCTGCACAAGGTCCCCCAGTAAAATGATATACATTGACACCAGTGAAGATGCGGCCGTC
GCTAGAGAGAGCTGCGCTGGCGACGCTGTAGTCTTCAGAGATGGGGATGCTGTTGATTGTAGCCGTTGCT
CTTTCAATGAGGGTGGATTCTTCTTGAGACAAAGGCTTGGCCATGGTGAATTGCTGGGGAGAGAGGTCGG
TGATTCGGTCAACGAGGGAGCCGACTGCCGACGTGCGCTCCGGAGGCTTGCAGAATGCGGAACACCGCGC
GGGCAGGAACAGGGCCCACACTACCGCCCCACACCCCGCCTCCCGCACCGCCCCTTCCCGGCCGCTGCTC
TCGGCGCGCCCTGCTGAGCAGCCGCTATTGGCCACAGCCCATCGCGGTCGGCGCGCTGCCATTGCTCCCT
GGCGCTGTCCGTCTGCGAGGGTACTAGTGAGACGTGCGGCTTCCGTTTGTCACGTCCGGCACGCCGCGAA
CCGCAAGGAACCTTCCCGACTTAGGGGCGGAGCAGGAAGCGTCGCCGGGGGGCCCACAAGGGTAGCGGCG
AAGATCCGGGTGACGCTGCGAACGGACGTGAAGAATGTGCGAGACCCAGGGTCGGCGCCGCTGCGTTTCC
CGGAACCACGCCCAGAGCAGCCGCGTCCCTGCGCAAACCCAGGGCTGCCTTGGAAAAGGCGCAACCCCAA
CCCCGGGGAGGTGGTCCCTGCAGTTACGCCAATGATAACCCCCGCCAGAAAAATCTTAGTAGCCTTCCCT
TTTTGTTTTCCGTGCCCCAACTCGGCGGATTGACTCGGCCCCTTCCGGAAACACCCGAATCAACTTCTAG
TCAAATTATTGTTCACGCCGCAATGACCCACCCCTGGCCCGCGTCTGTGGAACTGACCCCTGGTGTACAG
GAGAGTTCGCTGCTGAAAGTGGTCCCAAAGGGGTACTAGTTTTTAAGCTCCCAACTCCCCCTCCCCCAGC
GTCTGGAGGATTCCACACCCTCGCACCGCAGGGGCGAGGAAGTGGGCGGAGTCCGGTTTTGGCGCCAGCC
GCTGAGGCTGCCAAGCAGAAAAGCCACCGCTGAGGAGACTCCGGTCACTGTCCTCGCCCCGCCTCCCCCT
TCCCTCCCCTTGGGGACCACCGGGCGCCACGCCGCGAACGGTAAGTGCCGCGGTCGTCGGCGCCTCCGCC
CTCCCCCTAGGGCCCCAATTCCCAGCGGGCGCGGCGCGCGGCCCCTCCCCCCGCCGGGCGCGCGCCCGCT
GCCCCGCCCTTCGTGGCCGCCCGGCGTGGGCGGTGCCACCCCTCCCCCCGGCGGCCCCGCGCGCAGCTCC
CGGCTCCCTCCCCCTTCGGATGTGGCTTGAGCTGTAGGCGCGGAGGCTAGCTGGGGATCTGGTGGGCTCT
ATTGGTAGACTTTAGTCCCTATCAGTGATAGAGAAGGTATCTCCAGTTTACTCCCTATCAGTGATAGAGA
CATCCATGGAATCAACTTCAGCTTTATGAGTAAGAAGCCCTATAGGATGTGGCTTTCCCTATCAGTGATA
GAGAACTAATGATAAGACCACTGCACTTTAGTCCCTATCAGTGATAGAGATGAGATCTTCTGGTGTACAG
GAGTTTTCTCCCTATCAGTGATAGAGAGTCTGTGTGCCATTTGATCCCTATCAGTGATAGAGACTGTATT
TCCAGGTAGGCCTGTACAGTGGGAGGCCTATATAAGCAGAGCTCCTTTAGTGAACCCTCAGATGGCCAGA
GATAAGAGAGAAAAGAAGAGTAAGAAGAAATATAAGAGCCACCACAAGTTTGTACAAAAAAGCAGGCTTC
GCCGCCATGCAGAGCACCGTGCCCAGAGCCAGGGACCCACCTGTGGCCACCAGCAAAGGCGAGGAACTCT
TTACGGGGGTAGTACCGATTCTTGTGGAGTTGGACGGTGATGTCAATGGTCACAAGTTTTCTGTCCGAGG
CGAAGGGGAGGGCGATGCGACCAATGGTAAGCTTACATTGAAGTTCATTTGTACGACAGGCAAGCTGCCA
GTACCTTGGCCAACGTTGGTGACGACACTTACATACGGAGTACAGTGCTTCAGCCGCTATCCTGATCACA
TGAAACGACATGATTTTTTTAAATCCGCAATGCCCGAAGGGTACGTGCAGGAACGGACAATTTCCTTTAA
AGACGACGGGACATATAAGACAAGGGCGGAGGTGAAGTTTGAAGGCGACACTCTTGTGAATAGGATAGAA
CTCAAAGGCATTGATTTTAAAGAAGATGGGAACATTTTGGGTCATAAGCTTGAGTATAACTTCAATTCCC
ACAACGTCTACATAACAGCCGACAAACAAAAAAACGGAATAAAAGCAAACTTCAAAATTAGGCATAACGT
TGAGGATGGTTCCGTCCAGCTCGCCGATCATTATCAGCAGAATACGCCTATTGGAGATGGGCCGGTTCTC
CTCCCCGATAATCACTATCTGAGTACCCAGAGTGTGCTTTCTAAAGATCCCAACGAAAAGCGCGATCATA
TGGTTCTCCTCGAATTTGTCACTGCAGCAGGGATTACCCATGGTATGGACGAATTGTATAAATGAA
